>Addgene plasmid #157756 | pEGFP N1 AURKA 1-30 | addgene full sequence | sequence record 310835 | Addgene NGS Result
CGTTACATAACTTACGGTAAATGGCCCGCCTGGCTGACCGCCCAACGACCCCCGCCCATTGACGTCAATA
ATGACGTATGTTCCCATAGTAACGCCAATAGGGACTTTCCATTGACGTCAATGGGTGGAGTATTTACGGT
AAACTGCCCACTTGGCAGTACATCAAGTGTATCATATGCCAAGTACGCCCCCTATTGACGTCAATGACGG
TAAATGGCCCGCCTGGCATTATGCCCAGTACATGACCTTATGGGACTTTCCTACTTGGCAGTACATCTAC
GTATTAGTCATCGCTATTACCATGGTGATGCGGTTTTGGCAGTACATCAATGGGCGTGGATAGCGGTTTG
ACTCACGGGGATTTCCAAGTCTCCACCCCATTGACGTCAATGGGAGTTTGTTTTGGCACCAAAATCAACG
GGACTTTCCAAAATGTCGTAACAACTCCGCCCCATTGACGCAAATGGGCGGTAGGCGTGTACGGTGGGAG
GTCTATATAAGCAGAGCTGGTTTAGTGAACCGTCAGATCCGCTAGCGCTACCGGACTCAGATCTCGAGCT
CAAGCTTCGAATTCATGGACCGATCTAAAGAAAACTGCATTTCAGGACCTGTTAAGGCTACAGCTCCAGT
TGGAGGTCCAAAACGTGTTCTCGTGACTCAGCAATTTCCTTGTCAGAATCCATTACCTGTAAATAGTGGC
CAGGCTCAGCGGGTCTTGTGTCCTGGGGATCCACCGGTCGCCACCATGGTGAGCAAGGGCGAGGAGCTGT
TCACCGGGGTGGTGCCCATCCTGGTCGAGCTGGACGGCGACGTAAACGGCCACAAGTTCAGCGTGTCCGG
CGAGGGCGAGGGCGATGCCACCTACGGCAAGCTGACCCTGAAGTTCATCTGCACCACCGGCAAGCTGCCC
GTGCCCTGGCCCACCCTCGTGACCACCCTGACCTACGGCGTGCAGTGCTTCAGCCGCTACCCCGACCACA
TGAAGCAGCACGACTTCTTCAAGTCCGCCATGCCCGAAGGCTACGTCCAGGAGCGCACCATCTTCTTCAA
GGACGACGGCAACTACAAGACCCGCGCCGAGGTGAAGTTCGAGGGCGACACCCTGGTGAACCGCATCGAG
CTGAAGGGCATCGACTTCAAGGAGGACGGCAACATCCTGGGGCACAAGCTGGAGTACAACTACAACAGCC
ACAACGTCTATATCATGGCCGACAAGCAGAAGAACGGCATCAAGGTGAACTTCAAGATCCGCCACAACAT
CGAGGACGGCAGCGTGCAGCTCGCCGACCACTACCAGCAGAACACCCCCATCGGCGACGGCCCCGTGCTG
CTGCCCGACAACCACTACCTGAGCACCCAGTCCGCCCTGAGCAAAGACCCCAACGAGAAGCGCGATCACA
TGGTCCTGCTGGAGTTCGTGACCGCCGCCGGGATCACTCTCGGCATGGACGAGCTGTACAAGTAAAGCGG
CCGCGACTCTAGATCATAATCAGCCATACCACATTTGTAGAGGTTTTACTTGCTTTAAAAAACCTCCCAC
ACCTCCCCCTGAACCTGAAACATAAAATGAATGCAATTGTTGTTGTTAACTTGTTTATTGCAGCTTATAA
TGGTTACAAATAAAGCAATAGCATCACAAATTTCACAAATAAAGCATTTTTTTCACTGCATTCTAGTTGT
GGTTTGTCCAAACTCATCAATGTATCTTAAGGCGTAAATTGTAAGCGTTAATATTTTGTTAAAATTCGCG
TTAAATTTTTGTTAAATCAGCTCATTTTTTAACCAATAGGCCGAAATCGGCAAAATCCCTTATAAATCAA
AAGAATAGACCGAGATAGGGT
[37 nt withheld, positions 1842-1878]
AAAGAACGTGGACTCCAACGTCAAAGG
[49 nt withheld, positions 1906-1954]
T
[91 nt withheld, positions 1956-2046]
G
[124 nt withheld, positions 2048-2171]
CAGGTGGCACTTTTCGGGGAAATGTGCGCGGAACCCCTATTTGTTTATTTTTCTAAATACATTCAAATAT
GTATCCGCTCATGAGACAATAACCCTGATAAATGCTTCAATAATATTGAAAAAGGAAGAGTCCTGAGGCG
GAAAGAACCAGCTGTGGAATGTGTGTCAGTTAGGGTGTGGAAAGTCCCCAGGCTCCCCAGCAGGCAGAAG
TATGCAAAGCATGCATCTCAATTAGTCAGCAACCAGGTGTGGAAAGTCCCCAGGCTCCCCAGCAGGCAGA
AGTATGCAAAGCATGCATCTCAATTAGTCAGCAACCATAGTCCCGCCCCTAACTCCGCCCATCCCGCCCC
TAACTCCGCCCAGTTCCGCCCATTCTCCGCCCCATGGCTGACTAATTTTTTTTATTTATGCAGAGGCCGA
GGCCGCCTCGGCCTCTGAGCTATTCCAGAAGTAGTGAGGAGGCTTTTTTGGAGGCCTAGGCTTTTGCAAA
GATCGATCAAGAGACAGGATGAGGATCGTTTCGCATGATTGAACAAGATGGATTGCACGCAGGTTCTCCG
GCCGCTTGGGTGGAGAGGCTATTCGGCTATGACTGGGCACAACAGACAATCGGCTGCTCTGATGCCGCCG
TGTTCCGGCTGTCAGCGCAGGGGCGCCCGGTTCTTTTTGTCAAGACCGACCTGTCCGGTGCCCTGAATGA
ACTGCAAGACGAGGCAGCGCGGCTATCGTGGCTGGCCACGACGGGCGTTCCTTGCGCAGCTGTGCTCGAC
GTTGTCACTGAAGCGGGAAGGGACTGGCTGCTATTGGGCGAAGTGCCGGGGCAGGATCTCCTGTCATCTC
ACCTTGCTCCTGCCGAGAAAGTATCCATCATGGCTGATGCAATGCGGCGGCTGCATACGCTTGATCCGGC
TACCTGCCCATTCGACCACCAAGCGAAACATCGCATCGAGCGAGCACGTACTCGGATGGAAGCCGGTCTT
GTCGATCAGGATGATCTGGACGAAGAGCATCAGGGGCTCGCGCCAGCCGAACTGTTCGCCAGGCTCAAGG
CGAGCATGCCCGACGGCGAGGATCTCGTCGTGACCCATGGCGATGCCTGCTTGCCGAATATCATGGTGGA
AAATGGCCGCTTTTCTGGATTCATCGACTGTGGCCGGCTGGGTGTGGCGGACCGCTATCAGGACATAGCG
TTGGCTACCCGTGATATTGCTGAAGAGCTTGGCGGCGAATGGGCTGACCGCTTCCTCGTGCTTTACGGTA
TCGCCGCTCCCGATTCGCAGCGCATCGCCTTCTATCGCCTTCTTGACGAGTTCTTCTGAGCGGGACTCTG
GGGTTCGAAATGACCGACCAAGCGACGCCCAACCTGCCATCACGAGATTTCGATTCCACCGCCGCCTTCT
ATGAAAGGTTGGGCTTCGGAATCGTTTTCCGGGACGCCGGCTGGATGATCCTCCAGCGCGGGGATCTCAT
GCTGGAGTTCTTCGCCCACCCTAGGGGGAGGCTAACTGAAACACGGAAGGAGACAATACCGGAAGGAACC
CGCGCTATGACGGCAATAAAAAGACAGAATAAAACGCACGGTGTTGGGTCGTTTGTTCATAAACGCGGGG
TTCGGTCCCAGGGCTGGCACTCTGTCGATACCCCACCGAGACCCCATTGGGGCCAATACGCCCGCGTTTC
TTCCTTTTCCCCACCCCACCCCCCAAGTTCGGGTGAAGGCCCAGGGCTCGCAGCCAACGTCGGGGCGGCA
GGCCCTGCCATAGCCTCAGGTTACTCATATATACTTTAGATTGATTTAAAACTTCATTTTTAATTTAAAA
GGATCTAGGTGAAGATCCTTTTTGATAATCTCATGACCAAAATCCCTTAACGTGAGTTTTCGTTCCACTG
AGCGTCAGACCCCGTAGAAAAGATCAAAGGATCTTCTTGAGATCCTTTTTTTCTGCGCGTAATCTGCTGC
TTGCAAACAAAAAAACCACCGCTACCAGCGGTGGTTTGTTTGCCGGATCAAGAGCTACCAACTCTTTTTC
CGAAGGTAACTGGCTTCAGCAGAGCGCAGATACCAAATACTGTTCTTCTAGTGTAGCCGTAGTTAGGCCA
CCACTTCAAGAACTCTGTAGCACCGCCTACATACCTCGCTCTGCTAATCCTGTTACCAGTGGCTGCTGCC
AGTGGCGATAAGTCGTGTCTTACCGGGTTGGACTCAAGACGATAGTTACCGGATAAGGCGCAGCGGTCGG
GCTGAACGGGGGGTTCGTGCACACAGCCCAGCTTGGAGCGAACGACCTACACCGAACTGAGATACCTACA
GCGTGAGCTATGAGAAAGCGCCACGCTTCCCGAAGGGAGAAAGGCGGACAGGTATCCGGTAAGCGGCAGG
GTCGGAACAGGAGAGCGCACGAGGGAGCTTCCAGGGGGAAACGCCTGGTATCTTTATAGTCCTGTCGGGT
TTCGCCACCTCTGACTTGAGCGTCGATTTTTGTGATGCTCGTCAGGGGGGCGGAGCCTATGGAAAAACGC
CAGCAACGCGGCCTTTTTACGGTTCCTGGCCTTTTGCTGGCCTTTTGCTCACATGTTCTTTCCTGCGTTA
TCCCCTGATTCTGTGGATAACCGTATTACCGCCATGCATTAGTTATTAATAGTAATCAATTACGGGGTCA
TTAGTTCATAGCCCATATATGGAGTTCCG
Features (pLannotate 1.2.2; 16 found; start..end, strand, type, name):
      1..304     +  enhancer       CMV enhancer: human cytomegalovirus immediate early enhancer
    305..508     +  promoter       CMV promoter: human cytomegalovirus (CMV) immediate early promoter
    531..574     +  misc_feature   MCS (fragment): multiple cloning site
    575..724     +  CDS            AURKA (fragment): AURKA_HUMAN - Also known as AIK, AIRK1, ARK1, AURA, AYK1, BTAK, IAK1, STK15, STK6. Experimental evidence at protein level: Swiss-Prot protein existence level 1. Mitotic serine/threonine kinase that contributes to the regulation of cell cycle progression (PubMed:26246606, PubMed:12390251, PubMed:18615013, PubMed:11039908, PubMed:17125279, PubMed:17360485). Associates with the centrosome and the spindle microtubules during mitosis and plays a critical role in various mitotic events including the establishment of mitotic spindle, centrosome duplication, centrosome separation as well as maturation
    746..1465    +  CDS            EGFP: the original enhanced GFP (Yang et al., 1996) mammalian codon-optimized
   1482..1565    +  CDS            large T antigen (fragment): large T antigen from SV40 (simian virus 40)
   1588..1709    +  polyA_signal   SV40 poly(A) signal: SV40 polyadenylation signal
   1743..2171    -  rep_origin     f1 ori (sequence partly withheld): f1 bacteriophage origin of replication; arrow indicates direction of (+) strand synthesis
   2198..2302    +  promoter       AmpR promoter: bla
   2304..2661    +  promoter       SV40 promoter: SV40 enhancer and early promoter
   2696..3490    +  CDS            NeoR/KanR: aminoglycoside phosphotransferase from Tn5; aph(3')-II (or nptII); confers resistance to neomycin, kanamycin, and G418 (Geneticin®)
   3511..3663    +  CDS            ble (fragment): BLE_KLEPN - Experimental evidence at protein level: Swiss-Prot protein existence level 1. Binding protein with a strong affinity to the bleomycin family of antibiotics. Binds to CL990; an antimitotic-antibiotic compound. From Klebsiella pneumoniae.
   3722..3769    +  polyA_signal   HSV TK poly(A) signal: herpes simplex virus thymidine kinase polyadenylation signal (Cole and Stacy, 1985)
   3860..3876    -  polyA_signal   bGH poly(A) signal (fragment): bovine growth hormone polyadenylation signal
   4098..4686    +  rep_origin     ori: high-copy-number ColE1/pMB1/pBR322/pUC origin of replication
   4801..4860    +  enhancer       CMV enhancer (fragment): human cytomegalovirus immediate early enhancer
