[The description below was written by a language model from this plasmid's Addgene catalogue record and pLannotate feature annotations shown in this document.]
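Description:
pEGFP N1 AURKA 1-30 is a mammalian expression plasmid built on the Clontech pEGFP-N1 backbone that produces the N-terminal 30 amino acids of human Aurora kinase A (AURKA) fused to GFP. The short AURKA fragment was inserted by restriction cloning between the EcoRI and BamHI sites of the multiple cloning site, both of which remain intact. This places it downstream of the human cytomegalovirus immediate early enhancer and promoter and upstream of, and in frame with, the backbone's mammalian codon-optimized EGFP, so the fluorescent protein sits at the C terminus of the peptide. Transcripts are terminated by the SV40 polyadenylation signal. The catalogue lists the insert as 90 bp, whereas the automated annotation of the sequenced plasmid marks a 150 nt stretch as matching AURKA. The record does not explain this difference.

The plasmid replicates at high copy in E. coli through a ColE1/pUC-type origin and also carries an f1 phage origin. A single NeoR/KanR (Tn5 aminoglycoside phosphotransferase) gene serves both hosts: a bacterial bla-type promoter drives it for kanamycin selection in bacteria, and the SV40 enhancer/early promoter drives it in mammalian cells for G418 selection, with an HSV TK polyadenylation signal following it. Small annotated fragments such as ble, SV40 large T antigen and bGH poly(A) appear to be partial matches in backbone sequence rather than functional elements.

The stated purpose is expression of the AURKA N-terminal peptide as a GFP fusion in mammalian cells. The associated study concerns AURKA localisation to mitochondria, so the construct is suited to imaging where this N-terminal segment alone directs a fluorescent reporter.
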