Addgene plasmid #157756: pEGFP N1 AURKA 1-30
Purpose: Expression of AURKA Nter (aa1-30):GFP in mammalian cells
Depositing lab: Marc Tramier. Depositing organization: CNRS UMR 6290, Institut de Génétique et Développement de Rennes (IGDR). Publication: Aurora kinase A localises to mitochondria to control organelle dynamics and energy production. Bertolin G, Bulteau AL, Alves-Guerra MC, Burel A, Lavault MT, Gavard O, Le Bras S, Gagne JP, Poirier GG, Le Borgne R, Prigent C, Tramier M. eLife. 2018 Aug 2;7. pii: 38111. doi: 10.7554/eLife.38111. PubMed 30070631.
Backbone
  Vector backbone: pEGFP-N1
  Backbone manufacturer: Clontech
  Backbone size w/o insert (bp): 4733
  Vector type: Mammalian Expression
  Selectable markers: Neomycin (select with G418)
Growth in bacteria
  Bacterial resistance: Kanamycin, 50 μg/mL
  Growth temperature: 37°C
  Growth strain: DH5alpha
  Copy number: High Copy
Gene/Insert
  Gene/Insert name: AURKA
  Species: H. sapiens (human)
  Insert size (bp): 90
  Mutation: The first 30 amino acids of AURKA were cloned
  Entrez Gene: AURKA (a.k.a. AIK, ARK1, AURA, BTAK, PPP1R47, STK15, STK6, STK7)
  Promoter: CMV
  Tag / fusion protein: GFP (C terminal on backbone)
  Cloning method: Restriction Enzyme; 5′ cloning site EcoRI (not destroyed); 3′ cloning site BamHI (not destroyed)
  Sequencing primers: 5′ CMV-F; 3′ CCGTCCAGCTCGACCAG
Terms and licenses: Academic/Nonprofit Terms; Industry Terms: Not Available to Industry
How to cite: pEGFP N1 AURKA 1-30 was a gift from Marc Tramier (Addgene plasmid # 157756 ; http://n2t.net/addgene:157756 ; RRID:Addgene_157756)
